Addgene plasmid #79244: pAB094d
Purpose: Directed Evolution of Protein-Protein Interactions
Depositing lab: David Liu. Depositing organization: Harvard University. Publication: Continuous evolution of Bacillus thuringiensis toxins overcomes insect resistance. Badran AH, Guzov VM, Huai Q, Kemp MM, Vishwanath P, Kain W, Nance AM, Evdokimov A, Moshiri F, Turner KH, Wang P, Malvar T, Liu DR. Nature. 2016 May 5;533(7601):58-63. doi: 10.1038/nature17938. Epub 2016 Apr 27. PubMed 27120167.
Backbone
  Vector backbone: ColEI
  Backbone manufacturer: David Liu Lab
  Backbone size w/o insert (bp): 2992
  Vector type: Bacterial Expression
Growth in bacteria
  Bacterial resistance: Spectinomycin, 50 μg/mL
  Growth temperature: 37°C
  Growth strain: NEB Turbo
  Copy number: High Copy
Gene/Insert
  Gene/Insert name: PBAD rpoZ-HA4 (E52A); PC araC
  Species: Synthetic
  Promoter: PBAD; PC
  Cloning method: Ligation Independent Cloning
  Sequencing primers: 5′ n/a; 3′ n/a
Terms and licenses: Academic/Nonprofit Terms; Industry Terms: Not Available to Industry
How to cite: pAB094d was a gift from David Liu (Addgene plasmid # 79244 ; http://n2t.net/addgene:79244 ; RRID:Addgene_79244)
