[The description below was written by a language model from this plasmid's Addgene catalogue record and pLannotate feature annotations shown in this document.]
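Description:
pAB094d is a 4,198 bp bacterial expression plasmid built on a ColE1-type backbone and used in the directed evolution of protein-protein interactions in E. coli. It replicates from a ColE1/pMB1-family origin, and the annotation also finds the neighbouring bom region, a rop coding sequence and a small mbeC fragment from the parental ColE1/pBR322 lineage. The catalogue lists it as high copy, although rop is normally associated with reduced copy number; the record does not resolve this. Selection is by spectinomycin, conferred by the aadA aminoglycoside adenylyltransferase gene (SmR), which here sits downstream of the bla (AmpR) promoter.

The payload is an arabinose-inducible cassette. araC is expressed from its own PC promoter and is transcribed divergently from the araBAD promoter (PBAD), so expression of the downstream fusion is controlled by L-arabinose. An rrnB T1 terminator lies just beyond the end of araC. PBAD drives rpoZ, the omega subunit of E. coli RNA polymerase, fused through a segment annotated as a partial Myc epitope to HA4 carrying an E52A substitution. The annotation tool labels the HA4 region as a fibronectin fragment, consistent with a fibronectin-domain-derived binding scaffold (monobody). The newt species assignment is simply the closest database match, as the insert is recorded as synthetic.

An omega-subunit fusion of this kind fits a bacterial two-hybrid arrangement, in which binding of the fused domain to a DNA-tethered partner recruits RNA polymerase to a reporter promoter. The partner and reporter are not encoded on this plasmid. The record does not state the effect of E52A; it is presumably a binding-interface variant used for comparison.
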