Features (pLannotate 1.2.2; 12 found; start..end, strand, type, name):
    774..914     -  misc_feature   bom: basis of mobility region from pBR322
   1016..1207    -  CDS            rop: Rop protein, which maintains plasmids at low copy number; rop
   1248..1304    +  CDS            mbeC (fragment): MBEC_ECOLX - Experimental evidence at protein level: Swiss-Prot protein existence level 1. Required for efficient mobilization of ColE1 plasmid and is thus essential to promote the specific transfer of the plasmid during conjugation. Probably functions by inducing DNA bending, helping the MbeA relaxase to melt the DNA around the nic site and cleave the phosphodiester bond. Binds specifically double-stranded DNA (dsDNA) containing the ColE1 oriT but does not recognize the inverted repeat (IR). From Escherichia coli.
   1318..1363    +  terminator     rrnB T1 terminator: transcription terminator T1 from the E. coli rrnB gene
   1378..2256    -  CDS            araC: L-arabinose regulatory protein; araC
   2402..2567    +  promoter       araBAD promoter: araBAD; promoter of the L-arabinose operon of E. coli; the araC regulatory gene is transcribed in the opposite direction (Guzman et al., 1995)
   2610..2882    +  CDS            rpoZ (sequence withheld): RPOZ_ECO24 - Experimental evidence at protein level: Swiss-Prot protein existence level 1. Promotes RNA polymerase assembly. Latches the N- and C- terminal regions of the beta' subunit thereby facilitating its interaction with the beta and alpha subunits. From Escherichia coli O139:H28 (strain E24377A / ETEC).
   2895..2921    +  CDS            Myc (fragment): Myc (human c-Myc proto-oncogene) epitope tag
   2925..3158    +  CDS            FINC_PLEWA (fragment): Experimental evidence at transcript level: Swiss-Prot protein existence level 2. Fibronectins bind cell surfaces and various compounds including collagen, fibrin, heparin, DNA, and actin. Fibronectins are involved in cell adhesion, cell motility, opsonization, wound healing, and maintenance of cell shape. May be involved in osteoblast compaction (By similarity). From Pleurodeles waltl (Iberian ribbed newt).
   3306..4097    -  CDS            SmR: aminoglycoside adenylyltransferase (Murphy, 1985); aadA; confers resistance to spectinomycin and streptomycin
   4098..4169    -  promoter       AmpR promoter: bla
   4198..588     +  rep_origin     ori (across the origin): high-copy-number ColE1/pMB1/pBR322/pUC origin of replication
>Addgene plasmid #79244 | pAB094d | depositor full sequence | sequence record 148365 | Full Sequence
TGAGATCCTTTTTTTCTGCGCGTAATCTGCTGCTTGCAAACAAAAAAACCACCGCTACCAGCGGTGGTTT
GTTTGCCGGATCAAGAGCTACCACCTCTTTTTCCGAAGGTAACTGGCTTCAGCAGAGCGCAGATACCAAA
TACTGTCCTTCTAGTGTAGCCGTAGTTAGGCCACCACTTCAAGAACTCTGTAGCACCGCCTACATACCTC
GCTCTGCTAATCCTGTTACCAGTGGCTGCTGCCAGTGGCGATAAGTCGTGTCTTACCGGGTTGGACTCAA
GACGATAGTTACCGGATAAGGCGCAGCGGTCGGGCTGAACGGGGGGTTCGTGCACACAGCCCAGCTTGGA
GCGAACGACCTACACCGAACTGAGATACCTACAGCGTGAGCTATGAGAAAGCGCCACGCTTCCCGAAGGG
AGAAAGGCGGACAGGTATCCGGTAAGCGGCAGGGTCGGAACAGGAGAGCGCACGAGGGAGCTTCCAGGGG
GAAACGCCTGGTATCTTTATAGTCCTGTCGGGTTTCGCCACCTCTGACTTGAGCGTCGATTTTTGTGATG
CTCGTCAGGGGGGCGGAGCCTATGGAAAAACGCCAGCAACGCGGCCTTTTTACGGTTCCTGGCCTTTTGC
TGGCCTTTTGCTCACATGTTCTTTCCTGCGTTATCCCCTGATTCTGTGGATAACCGTATTACCGCCTTTG
AGTGAGCTGATACCGCTCGCCGCAGCCGAACGACCGAGCGCAGCGAGTCAGTGAGCGAGGAAGCGGAAGA
GCGCCTGATGCGGTATTTTCTCCTTACGCATCTGTGCGGTATTTCACACCGCATATGGTGCACTCTCAGT
ACAATCTGCTCTGATGCCGCATAGTTAAGCCAGTATACACTCCGCTATCGCTACGTGACTGGGTCATGGC
TGCGCCCCGACACCCGCCAACACCCGCTGACGCGCCCTGACGGGCTTGTCTGCTCCCGGCATCCGCTTAC
AGACAAGCTGTGACCGTCTCCGGGAGCTGCATGTGTCAGAGGTTTTCACCGTCATCACCGAAACGCGCGA
GGCAGCTGCGGTAAAGCTCATCAGCGTGGTCGTGAAGCGATTCACAGATGTCTGCCTGTTCATCCGCGTC
CAGCTCGTTGAGTTTCTCCAGAAGCGTTAATGTCTGGCTTCTGATAAAGCGGGCCATGTTAAGGGCGGTT
TTTTCCTGTTTGGTCACTGATGCCTCCGTGTAAGGGGGATTTCTGTTCATGGGGGTAATGATACCGATGA
AACGAGAGAGGATGCTCACGATACGGGTTACTGATGATGAACAAGAGGACATCCGGTCAAATAAAACGAA
AGGCTCAGTCGAAAGACTGGGCCTTTCGTTTTAGACTTAGGGACCCTTTATGACAACTTGACGGCTACAT
CATTCACTTTTTCTTCACAACCGGCACGGAACTCGCTCGGGCTGGCCCCGGTGCATTTTTTAAATACCCG
CGAGAAATAGAGTTGATCGTCAAAACCAACATTGCGACCGACGGTGGCGATAGGCATCCGGGTGGTGCTC
AAAAGCAGCTTCGCCTGGCTGATACGTTGGTCCTCGCGCCAGCTTAAGACGCTAATCCCTAACTGCTGGC
GGAAAAGATGTGACAGACGCGACGGCGACAAGCAAACATGCTGTGCGACGCTGGCGATATCAAAATTGCT
GTCTGCCAGGTGATCGCTGATGTACTGACAAGCCTCGCGTACCCGATTATCCATCGGTGGATGGAGCGAC
TCGTTAATCGCTTCCATGCGCCGCAGTAACAATTGCTCAAGCAGATTTATCGCCAGCAGCTCCGAATAGC
GCCCTTCCCCTTGCCCGGCGTTAATGATTTGCCCAAACAGGTCGCTGAAATGCGGCTGGTGCGCTTCATC
CGGGCGAAAGAACCCCGTATTGGCAAATATTGACGGCCAGTTAAGCCATTCATGCCAGTAGGCGCGCGGA
CGAAAGTAAACCCACTGGTGATACCATTCGCGAGCCTCCGGATGACGACCGTAGTGATGAATCTCTCCTG
GCGGGAACAGCAAAATATCACCCGGTCGGCAAACAAATTCTCGTCCCTGATTTTTCACCACCCCCTGACC
GCGAATGGTGAGATTGAGAATATAACCTTTCATTCCCAGCGGTCGGTCGATAAAAAAATCGAGATAACCG
TTGGCCTCAATCGGCGTTAAACCCGCCACCAGATGGGCATTAAACGAGTATCCCGGCAGCAGGGGATCAT
TTTGCGCTTCAGCCATACTTTTCATACTCCCACCATTCAGAGAAGAAACCAATTGTCCATATTGCATCAG
ACATTGCCGTCACTGCGTCTTTTACTGGCTCTTCTCGCTAACCCAACCGGTAACCCCGCTTATTAAAAGC
ATTCTGTAACAAAGCGGGACCAAAGCCATGACAAAAACGCGTAACAAAAGTGTCTATAATCACGGCAGAA
AAGTCCACATTGATTATTTGCACGGCGTCACACTTTGCTATGCCATAGCATTTTTATCCATAAGATTAGC
GGATCCTACCTGACGCTTTTTATCGCAACTCTCTACTGTTTCTCCATACCCGTTTTTTTACCTGCAGGTG
CAGTAAGGAGGAAAAAAAA
[273 nt withheld, positions 2610-2882]
GCGGCCGCGGAACAAAAGCTTATTTCTGAAGAGGACTTGGGCAGCTCTGTGAGTAGCGTTCCGACCAAAC
TGGAAGTGGTTGCAGCAACCCCGACGAGCCTGCTGATTTCTTGGGATGCCCCGATGTCTAGTAGCTCTGT
GTATTACTATCGTATCACCTACGGTGAAACGGGCGGTAACAGCCCGGTGCAGGCGTTTACGGTTCCGTAT
AGTAGCTCTACCGCGACGATTAGTGGCCTGAGCCCGGGTGTGGATTACACCATCACGGTTTATGCATGGG
GCGAAGATAGCGCGGGTTACATGTTCATGTATTCTCCGATTAGTATCAATTACCGCACCTGCTAACTTAA
TTAACGGCACTCCTCAGCAAATATAATGACCCTCTTGATAACCCAAGAGGGCATTTTTTAATGCCCATGG
CGTTTATTTGCCGACTACCTTGGTGATCTCGCCTTTCACGTAGTGGACAAATTCTTCCAACTGATCTGCG
CGCGAGGCCAAGCGATCTTCTTCTTGTCCAAGATAAGCCTGTCTAGCTTCAAGTATGACGGGCTGATACT
GGGCCGGCAGGCGCTCCATTGCCCAGTCGGCAGCGACATCCTTCGGCGCGATTTTGCCGGTTACTGCGCT
GTACCAAATGCGGGACAACGTAAGCACTACATTTCGCTCATCGCCAGCCCAGTCGGGCGGCGAGTTCCAT
AGCGTTAAGGTTTCATTTAGCGCCTCAAATAGATCCTGTTCAGGAACCGGATCAAAGAGTTCCTCCGCCG
CTGGACCTACCAAGGCAACGCTATGTTCTCTTGCTTTTGTCAGCAAGATAGCCAGATCAATGTCGATCGT
GGCTGGCTCGAAGATACCTGCAAGAATGTCATTGCGCTGCCATTCTCCAAATTGCAGTTCGCGCTTAGCT
GGATAACGCCACGGAATGATGTCGTCGTGCACAACAATGGTGACTTCTACAGCGCGGAGAATCTCGCTCT
CTCCAGGGGAAGCCGAAGTTTCCAAAAGGTCGTTGATCAAAGCTCGCCGCGTTGTTTCATCAAGCCTTAC
GGTCACCGTAACCAGCAAATCAATATCACTGTGTGGCTTCAGGCCGCCATCCACTGCGGAGCCGTACAAA
TGTACGGCCAGCAACGTCGGTTCGAGATGGCGCTCGATGACGCCAACTACCTCTGATAGTTGAGTCGATA
CTTCGGCGATCACCGCTTCCCTCATACTCTTCCTTTTTCAATATTATTGAAGCATTTATCAGGGTTATTG
TCTCATGAGCGGATACATATTTGAATGTATTTAGAAAAATAGGCCAAATAGGCCGT
