>Addgene plasmid #79244 | pAB094d | addgene partial sequence | sequence record 151457 | Spect-F 5'-cagcccgtcatacttgaagc-3'
AGATCGCTTGGCCTCGCGCGCAGATCAGTTGGAAGAATTTGTCCACTACGTGAAAGGCGAGATCACCAAG
GTAGTCGGCAAATAAACGCCATGGGCATTAAAAAATGCCCTCTTGGGTTATCAAGAGGGTCATTATATTT
GCTGAGGAGTGCCGTTAATTAAGTTAGCAGGTGCGGTAATTGATACTAATCGGAGAATACATGAACATGT
AACCCGCGCTATCTTCGCCCCATGCATAAACCGTGATGGTGTAATCCACACCCGGGCTCAGGCCACTAAT
CGTCGCGGTAGAGCTACTATACGGAACCGTAAACGCCTGCACCGGGCTGTTACCGCCCGTTTCACCGTAG
GTGATACGATAGTAATACACAGAGCTACTAGACATCGGGGCATCCCAAGAAATCAGCAGGCTCGTCGGGG
TTGCTGCAACCACTTCCAGTTTGGTCGGAACGCTACTCACAGAGCTGCCCAAGTCCTCTTCAGAAATAAG
CTTTTGTTCCGCGGCCGC
[273 nt withheld, positions 509-781]
TTTTTTTTCCTCCTTACTGCACCTGCAGGTAAAA
